>Addgene plasmid #212557 | pTwist-SARS-CoV-2 Spike-deltaC18 V445H (CAC) | addgene full sequence | sequence record 431572 | Addgene NGS Result
CATGTTTGTGTTCCTCGTTCTCCTGCCCCTCGTTTCTTCCCAATGCGTGAACCTCACAACTAGAACGCAG
CTCCCACCCGCTTACACGAACTCTTTTACTCGTGGAGTATACTATCCCGATAAAGTCTTTAGGTCCAGTG
TCCTTCATTCTACTCAAGACCTTTTCCTGCCATTCTTCTCAAATGTCACCTGGTTCCATGCTATCCACGT
TTCTGGCACCAACGGAACTAAACGATTTGATAATCCCGTCTTGCCATTTAACGATGGCGTATACTTTGCC
TCAACGGAGAAGTCCAACATTATCCGGGGATGGATATTTGGCACCACCCTGGACTCCAAGACACAGTCTC
TCCTCATTGTGAACAACGCCACCAATGTCGTCATCAAAGTCTGTGAATTTCAATTTTGTAACGATCCCTT
TCTCGGGGTTTATTATCATAAGAATAACAAGTCTTGGATGGAGTCAGAGTTCCGCGTTTACAGTTCCGCT
AACAACTGTACTTTTGAGTACGTTTCCCAACCATTTCTCATGGATCTTGAAGGGAAGCAAGGCAACTTCA
AGAATCTCCGCGAATTTGTGTTTAAGAATATAGACGGCTACTTCAAAATTTATAGCAAGCATACCCCGAT
AAATCTGGTTCGGGATCTCCCTCAAGGCTTCTCCGCGTTGGAACCCCTCGTGGACTTGCCGATTGGCATC
AACATCACCCGGTTCCAAACCCTTCTTGCCCTTCATCGAAGCTACCTCACGCCTGGCGACAGTAGTAGTG
GTTGGACAGCGGGCGCAGCAGCCTACTATGTGGGATATTTGCAACCACGCACCTTTCTTCTCAAATATAA
CGAAAACGGAACAATTACCGATGCCGTAGACTGTGCCCTCGATCCCCTGTCCGAAACTAAATGCACACTC
AAGTCCTTCACAGTTGAGAAAGGCATATACCAAACCAGTAACTTCCGCGTCCAACCCACCGAATCCATTG
TTCGATTCCCTAACATCACCAATTTGTGTCCTTTCGGTGAAGTATTTAATGCCACTCGATTTGCATCAGT
TTATGCCTGGAATCGCAAGCGAATATCAAATTGTGTTGCAGATTATAGTGTCCTGTATAATAGCGCATCA
TTCAGCACTTTTAAGTGTTATGGGGTCAGCCCTACGAAATTGAATGACTTGTGTTTTACCAACGTTTACG
CAGATTCTTTCGTCATACGCGGCGACGAAGTCCGACAGATTGCACCGGGGCAAACCGGAAAGATAGCAGA
CTATAATTATAAGTTGCCGGATGACTTCACCGGCTGCGTTATAGCATGGAACTCCAATAATCTCGATTCA
AAACACGGCGGCAACTATAATTATCTTTACCGCCTGTTTCGCAAGTCAAATCTGAAGCCCTTTGAACGTG
ACATCTCCACCGAAATTTATCAAGCTGGCAGCACCCCATGTAATGGAGTGGAAGGGTTTAACTGTTATTT
TCCCCTTCAATCATACGGATTTCAACCAACAAATGGGGTGGGCTATCAACCATATCGGGTGGTAGTCTTG
AGCTTTGAGCTGCTCCACGCACCGGCTACAGTTTGCGGACCGAAGAAAAGCACTAACCTGGTGAAGAATA
AATGTGTGAACTTCAACTTTAATGGGCTCACCGGAACAGGGGTGCTGACAGAATCAAACAAGAAATTTCT
CCCTTTTCAACAATTTGGTAGAGACATTGCCGATACCACAGATGCCGTCCGCGATCCGCAAACACTGGAA
ATCCTCGATATAACACCCTGTAGCTTCGGCGGGGTCAGCGTGATAACTCCCGGAACGAACACATCCAACC
AAGTGGCTGTCCTGTATCAAGATGTCAACTGTACCGAAGTCCCTGTGGCGATACACGCCGACCAACTGAC
ACCCACCTGGAGAGTCTACTCAACAGGTTCCAATGTCTTTCAAACTAGAGCGGGTTGTCTCATTGGCGCT
GAGCATGTCAATAATTCATACGAATGTGATATTCCTATTGGGGCAGGAATCTGTGCGTCTTATCAAACTC
AAACGAACTCACCACGGCGCGCTCGCTCAGTAGCCAGCCAGTCCATAATCGCCTATACCATGAGTCTCGG
GGCTGAGAACTCCGTGGCTTATTCAAACAATTCCATCGCAATCCCAACTAACTTTACCATTAGCGTTACC
ACGGAAATCTTGCCCGTCAGCATGACTAAGACGAGCGTAGACTGTACGATGTATATCTGTGGGGATTCCA
CCGAGTGTAGCAACCTCTTGCTTCAATACGGGTCTTTCTGTACTCAACTCAACCGAGCATTGACCGGAAT
TGCGGTCGAACAAGACAAGAATACCCAAGAGGTGTTCGCACAAGTAAAGCAAATATACAAAACGCCGCCA
ATCAAAGATTTTGGCGGGTTTAATTTTAGCCAAATACTGCCAGACCCATCTAAGCCTTCAAAACGCAGCT
TTATCGAGGATCTGCTGTTCAACAAAGTTACGTTGGCTGACGCGGGTTTCATTAAGCAGTATGGGGATTG
TTTGGGAGACATTGCGGCCCGCGACCTTATCTGTGCTCAAAAATTCAATGGGTTGACAGTTCTGCCCCCT
CTGCTCACTGATGAGATGATTGCACAGTATACATCAGCATTGTTGGCAGGAACCATTACATCCGGCTGGA
CTTTTGGCGCGGGTGCGGCCCTTCAAATACCTTTCGCTATGCAAATGGCTTACAGATTCAATGGGATTGG
TGTCACGCAAAATGTATTGTATGAAAATCAGAAGCTGATCGCTAATCAATTTAACAGCGCGATTGGCAAG
ATCCAAGATTCACTGTCAAGCACAGCGTCCGCCCTCGGCAAACTCCAAGATGTTGTGAATCAAAACGCCC
AGGCCCTGAATACCCTCGTGAAGCAACTGAGTTCTAACTTCGGCGCAATCTCCAGCGTCCTCAACGACAT
ATTGTCCAGACTTGATAAGGTGGAAGCCGAGGTGCAAATTGATCGGCTCATCACAGGCAGGCTCCAGTCA
CTCCAAACTTATGTGACACAACAGTTGATCCGGGCTGCTGAGATACGAGCAAGCGCCAACCTGGCCGCCA
CTAAAATGTCAGAGTGCGTGCTCGGGCAGTCCAAACGGGTTGACTTTTGTGGCAAGGGCTATCACTTGAT
GTCCTTCCCCCAATCCGCCCCACATGGAGTGGTCTTTCTCCACGTCACTTATGTCCCTGCTCAAGAGAAG
AACTTTACGACAGCTCCAGCAATCTGTCACGATGGCAAAGCGCACTTTCCCAGGGAAGGCGTTTTCGTCA
GTAATGGCACGCATTGGTTTGTGACCCAAAGGAATTTCTATGAACCCCAAATCATAACCACTGACAATAC
ATTTGTCTCAGGCAACTGTGATGTGGTCATTGGGATCGTGAACAACACGGTATATGATCCCCTGCAACCC
GAGTTGGATAGCTTCAAAGAGGAATTGGATAAATACTTTAAGAATCATACTTCACCCGATGTTGATCTCG
GGGACATATCAGGAATAAATGCAAGTGTCGTCAACATTCAGAAAGAGATTGATCGCCTTAATGAGGTCGC
CAAGAACTTGAATGAATCTTTGATCGACTTGCAAGAACTGGGCAAATACGAACAATATATTAAATGGCCC
TGGTACATTTGGTTGGGCTTTATCGCCGGACTTATAGCTATCGTTATGGTCACAATTATGTTGTGCTGTA
TGACTAGCTGTTGTTCCTGCTTGAAAGGATGTTGCAGTTGCGGATCTTGTTGTAAATAAAGGATCCTCTA
GAAGTTGTCTCCTCCTGCACTGACTGACTGATACAATCGATTTCTGGATCCGCAGGCCTAATCAACCTCT
GGATTACAAAATTTGTGAAAGATTGACTGGTATTCTTAACTATGTTGCTCCTTTTACGCTATGTGGATAC
GCTGCTTTAATGCCTTTGTATCATGCTATTGCTTCCCGTATGGCTTTCATTTTCTCCTCCTTGTATAAAT
CCTGGTTGCTGTCTCTTTATGAGGAGTTGTGGCCCGTTGTCAGGCAACGTGGCGTGGTGTGCACTGTGTT
TGCTGACGCAACCCCCACTGGTTGGGGCATTGCCACCACCTGTCAGCTCCTTTCCGGGACTTTCGCTTTC
CCCCTCCCTATTGCCACGGCGGAACTCATCGCCGCCTGCCTTGCCCGCTGCTGGACAGGGGCTCGGCTGT
TGGGCACTGACAATTCCGTGGTGTTGTCGGGGAAGCTGACGTCCTTTCCATGGCTGCTCGCCTGTGTTGC
CACCTGGATTCTGCGCGGGACGTCCTTCTGCTACGTCCCTTCGGCCCTCAATCCAGCGGACCTTCCTTCC
CGCGGCCTGCTGCCGGCTCTGCGGCCTCTTCCGCGTCTTCGCCTTCGCCCTCAGACGAGTCGGATCTCCC
TTTGGGCCGCCTCCCCGCCTGTCTAGCTTGACTGACTGAGATACAGCGTACCTTCAGCTCACAGACATGA
TAAGATACATTGATGAGTTTGGACAAACCACAACTAGAATGCAGTGAAAAAAATGCTTTATTTGTGAAAT
TTGTGATGCTATTGCTTTATTTGTAACCATTATAAGCTGCAATAAACAAGTTAACAACAACAATTGCATT
CATTTTATGTTTCAGGTTCAGGGGGAGGTGTGGGAGGTTTTTTAAAGCAAGTAAAACCTCTACAAATGTG
GTATTGGCCCATCTCTATCGGTATCGTAGCATAACCCCTTGGGGCCTCTAAACGGGTCTTGAGGGGTTTT
TTGTGCCCCTCGGGCCGGATTGCTATCTACCGGCATTGGCGCAGAAAAAAATGCCTGATGCGACGCTGCG
CGTCTTATACTCCCACATATGCCAGATTCAGCAACGGATACGGCTTCCCCAACTTGCCCACTTCCATACG
TGTCCTCCTTACCAGAAATTTATCCTTAAGGTCGTCAGCTATCCTGCAGGCGATCTCTCGATTTCGATCA
AGACATTCCTTTAATGGTCTTTTCTGGACACCACTAGGGGTCAGAAGTAGTTCATCAAACTTTCTTCCCT
CCCTAATCTCATTGGTTACCTTGGGCTATCGAAACTTAATTAAGCGATCTGCATCTCAATTAGTCAGCAA
CCATAGTCCCGCCCCTAACTCCGCCCATCCCGCCCCTAACTCCGCCCAGTTCCGCCCATTCTCCGCCCCA
TCGCTGACTAATTTTTTTTATTTATGCAGAGGCCGAGGCCGCCTCGGCCTCTGAGCTATTCCAGAAGTAG
TGAGGAGGCTTTTTTGGAGGCCTAGGCTTTTGCAAAGGAGGTAGCCAACATGATTGAACAAGATGGATTG
CACGCAGGTTCTCCCGCCGCTTGGGTGGAGAGGCTATTCGGCTATGACTGGGCACAACAGACAATCGGCT
GCTCTGATGCCGCCGTGTTCCGGCTGTCAGCGCAGGGGCGCCCGGTTCTTTTTGTCAAGACCGACCTGTC
CGGTGCCCTGAATGAACTCCAGGACGAGGCAGCGCGGCTATCGTGGCTGGCCACGACGGGCGTTCCTTGC
GCAGCTGTGCTCGACGTTGTCACTGAAGCGGGAAGGGACTGGCTGCTATTGGGCGAAGTGCCGGGGCAGG
ATCTCCTGTCATCTCACCTTGCTCCTGCCGAGAAAGTATCCATCATGGCTGATGCAATGCGGCGGCTGCA
TACGCTTGATCCGGCTACCTGCCCATTCGACCACCAAGCGAAACATCGCATCGAGCGAGCACGTACTCGG
ATGGAAGCCGGTCTTGTCGATCAGGATGATCTGGACGAAGAGCATCAGGGGCTCGCGCCAGCCGAACTGT
TCGCCAGGCTCAAGGCGCGGATGCCCGACGGCGAGGATCTCGTCGTGACCCACGGCGATGCCTGCTTGCC
GAATATCATGGTGGAAAATGGCCGCTTTTCTGGATTCATCGACTGTGGCCGGCTGGGTGTGGCGGACCGC
TATCAGGACATAGCGTTGGCTACCCGTGATATTGCTGAAGAGCTTGGCGGCGAATGGGCTGACCGCTTCC
TCGTGCTTTACGGTATCGCCGCTCCCGATTCGCAGCGCATCGCCTTCTATCGCCTTCTTGACGAGTTCTT
CTAGTATGTAAGCCCTGTGCCTTCTAGTTGCCAGCCATCTGTTGTTTGCCCCTCCCCCGTGCCTTCCTTG
ACCCTGGAAGGTGCCACTCCCACTGTCCTTTCCTAATAAAATGAGGAAATTGCATCGCATTGTCTGAGTA
GGTGTCATTCTATTCTGGGGGGTGGGGTGGGGCAGGACAGCAAGGGGGAGGATTGGGAAGACAATAGCAG
GCATGCTGGGGATGCGGTGGGCTCTATGGTTAATTAACCAGTCAAGTCAGCTACTTGGCGAGATCGACTT
GTCTGGGTTTCGACTACGCTCAGAATTGCGTCAGTCAAGTTCGATCTGGTCCTTGCTATTGCACCCGTTC
TCCGATTACGAGTTTCATTTAAATCATGTGAGCAAAAGGCCAGCAAAAGGCCAGGAACCGTAAAAAGGCC
GCGTTGCTGGCGTTTTTCCATAGGCTCCGCCCCCCTGACGAGCATCACAAAAATCGACGCTCAAGTCAGA
GGTGGCGAAACCCGACAGGACTATAAAGATACCAGGCGTTTCCCCCTGGAAGCTCCCTCGTGCGCTCTCC
TGTTCCGACCCTGCCGCTTACCGGATACCTGTCCGCCTTTCTCCCTTCGGGAAGCGTGGCGCTTTCTCAT
AGCTCACGCTGTAGGTATCTCAGTTCGGTGTAGGTCGTTCGCTCCAAGCTGGGCTGTGTGCACGAACCCC
CCGTTCAGCCCGACCGCTGCGCCTTATCCGGTAACTATCGTCTTGAGTCCAACCCGGTAAGACACGACTT
ATCGCCACTGGCAGCAGCCACTGGTAACAGGATTAGCAGAGCGAGGTATGTAGGCGGTGCTACAGAGTTC
TTGAAGTGGTGGCCTAACTACGGCTACACTAGAAGAACAGTATTTGGTATCTGCGCTCTGCTGAAGCCAG
TTACCTTCGGAAAAAGAGTTGGTAGCTCTTGATCCGGCAAACAAACCACCGCTGGTAGCGGTGGTTTTTT
TGTTTGCAAGCAGCAGATTACGCGCAGAAAAAAAGGATCTCAAGAAGATCCTTTGATCTTTTCTACGGGG
TCTGACGCTCAGTGGAACGAAAACTCACGTTAAGGGATTTTGGTCATGAGATTATCAAAAAGGATCTTCA
CCTAGATCCTTTTAAATTAAAAATGAAGTTTTAAATCAATCTAAAGTATATATGAGTAAACTTGGTCTGA
CAGTTACCAATGCTTAATCAGTGAGGCACCTATCTCAGCGATCTGTCTATTTCGTTCATCCATAGTTGCA
TTTAAATTTCCGAACTCTCCAAGGCCCTCGTCGGAAAATCTTCAAACCTTTCGTCCGATCCATCTTGCAG
GCTACCTCTCGAACGAACTATCGCAAGTCTCTTGGCCGGCCTTGCGCCTTGGCTATTGCTTGGCAGCGCC
TATCGCCAGGTATTACTCCAATCCCGAATATCCGAGATCGGGATCACCCGAGAGAAGTTCAACCTACATC
CTCAATCCCGATCTATCCGAGATCCGAGGAATATCGAAATCGGGGCGCGCCTGGTGTACCGAGAACGATC
CTCTCAGTGCGAGTCTCGACGATCCATATCGTTGCTTGGCAGTCAGCCAGTCGGAATCCAGCTTGGGACC
CAGGAAGTCCAATCGTCAGATATTGTACTCAAGCCTGGTCACGGCAGCGTACCGATCTGTTTAAACCTAG
ATATTGATAGTCTGATCGGTCAACGTATAATCGAGTCCTAGCTTTTGCAAACATCTATCAAGAGACAGGA
TCAGCAGGAGGCTTTCGCATGAGTATTCAACATTTCCGTGTCGCCCTTATTCCCTTTTTTGCGGCATTTT
GCCTTCCTGTTTTTGCTCACCCAGAAACGCTGGTGAAAGTAAAAGATGCTGAAGATCAGTTGGGTGCGCG
AGTGGGTTACATCGAACTGGATCTCAACAGCGGTAAGATCCTTGAGAGTTTTCGCCCCGAAGAACGCTTT
CCAATGATGAGCACTTTTAAAGTTCTGCTATGTGGCGCGGTATTATCCCGTATTGACGCCGGGCAAGAGC
AACTCGGTCGCCGCATACACTATTCTCAGAATGACTTGGTTGAGTATTCACCAGTCACAGAAAAGCATCT
TACGGATGGCATGACAGTAAGAGAATTATGCAGTGCTGCCATAACCATGAGTGATAACACTGCGGCCAAC
TTACTTCTGACAACGATTGGAGGACCGAAGGAGCTAACCGCTTTTTTGCACAACATGGGGGATCATGTAA
CTCGCCTTGATCGTTGGGAACCGGAGCTGAATGAAGCCATACCAAACGACGAGCGTGACACCACGATGCC
TGTAGCAATGGCAACAACCTTGCGTAAACTATTAACTGGCGAACTACTTACTCTAGCTTCCCGGCAACAG
TTGATAGACTGGATGGAGGCGGATAAAGTTGCAGGACCACTTCTGCGCTCGGCCCTTCCGGCTGGCTGGT
TTATTGCTGATAAATCTGGAGCCGGTGAGCGTGGGTCTCGCGGTATCATTGCAGCACTGGGGCCAGATGG
TAAGCCCTCCCGTATCGTAGTTATCTACACGACGGGGAGTCAGGCAACTATGGATGAACGAAATAGACAG
ATCGCTGAGATAGGTGCCTCACTGATTAAGCATTGGTAACCGATTCTAGGTGCATTGGCGCAGAAAAAAA
TGCCTGATGCGACGCTGCGCGTCTTATACTCCCACATATGCCAGATTCAGCAACGGATACGGCTTCCCCA
ACTTGCCCACTTCCATACGTGTCCTCCTTACCAGAAATTTATCCTTAAGATCCCGAATCGTTTAAACTCG
ACTCTGGCTCTATCGAATCTCCGTCGTTTCGAGCTTACGCGAACAGCCGTGGCGCTCATTTGCTCGTCGG
GCATCGAATCTCGTCAGCTATCGTCAGCTTACCTTTTTGGCAGCGATCGCGGCTCCCGACATCTTGGACC
ATTAGCTCCACAGGTATCTTCTTCCCTCTAGTGGTCATAACAGCAGCTTCAGCTACCTCTCAATTCAAAA
AACCCCTCAAGACCCGTTTAGAGGCCCCAAGGGGTTATGCTATCAATCGTTGCGTTACACACACAAAAAA
CCAACACACATCCATCTTCGATGGATAGCGATTTTATTATCTAACTGCTGATCGAGTGTAGCCAGATCTA
GTAATCAATTACGGGGTCATTAGTTCATAGCCCATATATGGAGTTCCGCGTTACATAACTTACGGTAAAT
GGCCCGCCTGGCTGACCGCCCAACGACCCCCGCCCATTGACGTCAATAATGACGTATGTTCCCATAGTAA
CGCCAATAGGGACTTTCCATTGACGTCAATGGGTGGAGTATTTACGGTAAACTGCCCACTTGGCAGTACA
TCAAGTGTATCATATGCCAAGTACGCCCCCTATTGACGTCAATGACGGTAAATGGCCCGCCTGGCATTAT
GCCCAGTACATGACCTTATGGGACTTTCCTACTTGGCAGTACATCTACGTATTAGTCATCGCTATTACCA
TGCTGATGCGGTTTTGGCAGTACATCAATGGGCGTGGATAGCGGTTTGACTCACGGGGATTTCCAAGTCT
CCACCCCATTGACGTCAATGGGAGTTTGTTTTGGCACCAAAATCAACGGGACTTTCCAAAATGTCGTAAC
AACTCCGCCCCATTGACGCAAATGGGCGGTAGGCGTGTACGGTGGGAGGTCTATATAAGCAGAGCTGGTT
TAGTGAACCGTCAGATCGCCTGGAGACGCCATCCACGCTGTTTTGACCTCCATAGAAGACACCGGGACCG
ATCCAGCCTCCCCTCGAAGCTTACATGTGGTACCGAGCTCGGATCCTGAGAACTTCAGGGTGAGTCTATG
GGACCCTTGATGTTTTCTTTCCCCTTCTTTTCTATGGTTAAGTTCATGTCATAGGAAGGGGAGAAGTAAC
AGGGTACACATATTGACCAAATCAGGGTAATTTTGCATTTGTAATTTTAAAAAATGCTTTCTTCTTTTAA
TATACTTTTTTGTTTATCTTATTTCTAATACTTTCCCTAATCTCTTTCTTTCAGGGCAATAATGATACAA
TGTATCATGCCTCTTTGCACCATTCTAAAGAATAACAGTGATAATTTCTGGGTTAAGGCAATAGCAATAT
TTCTGCATATAAATATTTCTGCATATAAATTGTAACTGATGTAAGAGGTTTCATATTGCTAATAGCAGCT
ACAATCCAGCTACCATTCTGCTTTTATTTTATGGTTGGGATAAGGCTGGATTATTCTGAGTCCAAGCTAG
GCCCTTTTGCTAATCATGTTCATACCTCTTATCTTCCTCCCACAGCTCCTGGGCAACGTGCTGGTCTGTG
TGCTGGCCCATCACTTTGGCAAAGGCGGCCGC
Features (pLannotate 1.2.2; 21 found; start..end, strand, type, name):
      2..3766    +  CDS            S: SPIKE_SARS2 - Experimental evidence at protein level: Swiss-Prot protein existence level 1. [Spike glycoprotein]: May down-regulate host tetherin (BST2) by lysosomal degradation, thereby counteracting its antiviral activity. From Severe acute respiratory syndrome coronavirus 2 (2019-nCoV) (SARS-CoV-2).
   3840..4428    +  misc_feature   WPRE: woodchuck hepatitis virus posttranscriptional regulatory element
   4481..4602    -  polyA_signal   SV40 poly(A) signal: SV40 polyadenylation signal
   4625..4694    -  CDS            large T antigen (fragment): large T antigen from SV40 (simian virus 40)
   4717..4763    +  terminator     T7 terminator: transcription terminator for bacteriophage T7 RNA polymerase
   4793..4929    +  terminator     rrnG terminator: transcription terminator from the E. coli ribosomal RNA rrnG operon (Albrechtsen et al., 1991)
   4974..5045    +  misc_feature   3' β-globin insulator: insulator downstream of the human β-globin locus (Farrell et al., 2002)
   5090..5286    +  promoter       SV40 promoter: SV40 early promoter
   5300..6091    +  CDS            neo: KKA2_KLEPN - Also known as kan, nptII. Experimental evidence at protein level: Swiss-Prot protein existence level 1. Resistance to kanamycin, neomycin, paromomycin, ribostamycin, butirosin and gentamicin B. From Klebsiella pneumoniae.
   6105..6329    +  polyA_signal   bGH poly(A) signal: bovine growth hormone polyadenylation signal
   6525..7113    -  rep_origin     ori: high-copy-number ColE1/pMB1/pBR322/pUC origin of replication
   7285..7349    -  CDS            bla(M) (fragment): β-lactamase lacking the signal sequence; bla(M); allows cytosolic expression of β-lactamase
   7859..8719    +  CDS            AmpR: β-lactamase; bla; confers resistance to ampicillin, carbenicillin, and related antibiotics
   8732..8868    +  terminator     rrnG terminator: transcription terminator from the E. coli ribosomal RNA rrnG operon (Albrechtsen et al., 1991)
   9020..9091    +  misc_feature   5' β-globin insulator: insulator upstream of the human β-globin locus (Farrell et al., 2002)
   9096..9142    -  terminator     T7 terminator: transcription terminator for bacteriophage T7 RNA polymerase
   9160..9208    -  polyA_signal   poly(A) signal: synthetic polyadenylation signal
   9289..9592    +  enhancer       CMV enhancer: human cytomegalovirus immediate early enhancer
   9665..9682    -  promoter       CMV promoter (fragment): human cytomegalovirus (CMV) immediate early promoter
   9745..9796    +  promoter       CMVd2 promoter: truncated human cytomegalovirus (CMV) immediate early promoter that yields moderately reduced expression relative to the full-length promoter
   9930..10405   +  intron         β-globin intron: internally truncated intron from human β-globin
