[The description below was written by a language model from this plasmid's Addgene catalogue record and pLannotate feature annotations shown in this document.]
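Description:
pTwist-SARS-CoV-2 Spike-deltaC18 V445H (CAC) is a mammalian expression plasmid built on the Twist pTwist-CMV-BetaGlobin-WPRE-Neo backbone. It encodes the SARS-CoV-2 spike glycoprotein carrying the point mutation V445H. The "(CAC)" in the name presumably denotes the histidine codon used, and "deltaC18" indicates an 18-residue C-terminal truncation, a modification commonly made to improve spike incorporation into pseudotyped particles. The truncation itself is not recorded as a separate field. In bacteria the plasmid replicates from a high-copy ColE1/pUC-type origin and is selected with ampicillin through the AmpR β-lactamase gene.

The annotated full sequence (about 10.5 kb) shows the spike coding region preceded, across the circular junction, by a CMV enhancer, CMV promoter elements and a truncated human β-globin intron. The catalogue lists the promoter as CAG, whereas the backbone name and feature table point to a CMV enhancer/promoter with a β-globin intron, so the two descriptions do not fully agree. A WPRE lies downstream of the spike gene to enhance transcript stability and expression, and it is followed by an SV40 polyadenylation signal. The expression unit is flanked by β-globin insulator elements and by bacterial and T7 terminators that isolate it from neighbouring transcription. A separate cassette contains an SV40 early promoter, the neomycin phosphotransferase gene and a bGH poly(A) signal, which would allow G418 selection in mammalian cells.

The stated purpose is to supply the V445H spike as the envelope protein for pseudovirus production. The associated study concerns SARS-CoV-2 escape from vaccine-induced antibody immunity, which suggests use in neutralization assays.
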