Addgene plasmid #212557: pTwist-SARS-CoV-2 Spike-deltaC18 V445H (CAC)
Purpose: Encodes SARS-CoV-2 spike V445H for pseudovirus production
Depositing lab: Alejandro Balazs. Depositing organization: Massachusetts General Hospital. Publication: Ongoing evolution of SARS-CoV-2 drives escape from mRNA vaccine-induced humoral immunity. Roederer AL, Cao Y, Denis KS, Sheehan ML, Li CJ, Lam EC, Gregory DJ, Poznansky MC, Iafrate AJ, Canaday DH, Gravenstein S, Garcia-Beltran WF, Balazs AB. medRxiv [Preprint]. 2024 Mar 7:2024.03.05.24303815. doi: 10.1101/2024.03.05.24303815. PubMed 38496628.
Backbone
  Vector backbone: pTwist-CMV-BetaGlobin-WPRE-Neo
  Backbone manufacturer: Twist
  Vector type: Mammalian Expression
Growth in bacteria
  Bacterial resistance: Ampicillin, 100 μg/mL
  Growth temperature: 37°C
  Growth strain: DH5alpha
  Copy number: High Copy
Gene/Insert
  Gene/Insert name: SARS-CoV-2 Spike V445H
  Species: Severe acute respiratory syndrome coronavirus 2
  Mutation: V445H
  Entrez Gene: S (a.k.a. GU280_gp02, spike glycoprotein)
  Promoter: CAG
  Cloning method: Ligation Independent Cloning
Terms and licenses: Academic/Nonprofit Terms; Industry Terms: Not Available to Industry
Depositor comments: Please visit https://www.medrxiv.org/content/10.1101/2024.03.05.24303815v1 for medRxiv preprint.
How to cite: pTwist-SARS-CoV-2 Spike-deltaC18 V445H (CAC) was a gift from Alejandro Balazs (Addgene plasmid # 212557 ; http://n2t.net/addgene:212557 ; RRID:Addgene_212557)
